Addgene plasmid #121657: pDEST-APIC-Cas9
Purpose: (Empty Backbone) gateway cloning destination vector for expressing enhancer driven Cas9
Depositing lab: Chun Han. Depositing organization: Cornell University. Publication: Robust CRISPR/Cas9-Mediated Tissue Specific Mutagenesis Reveals Gene Redundancy and Perdurance in Drosophila. Poe AR, Wang B, Sapar ML, Ji H, Li K, Onabajo T, Fazliyeva R, Gibbs M, Qiu Y, Hu Y, Han C. Genetics. 2018 Nov 30. pii: genetics.118.301736. doi: 10.1534/genetics.118.301736. PubMed 30504366.
Backbone
  Vector backbone: pAPIC
  Backbone size (bp): 9163
  Vector type: Bacterial Expression
Growth in bacteria
  Bacterial resistance: Chloramphenicol and Ampicillin, 25 & 100 μg/mL
  Growth temperature: 37°C
  Growth strain: ccdB Survival
  Copy number: High Copy
Gene/Insert
  Cloning method: Gibson Cloning
Terms and licenses: Academic/Nonprofit Terms; Industry Terms: Not Available to Industry
Depositor comments: For more information about the Han Lab Drosophila Transgenic Vectors, please visit: https://han.wicmb.cornell.edu/han-lab-drosophila-transgenic-vectors/
How to cite: pDEST-APIC-Cas9 was a gift from Chun Han (Addgene plasmid # 121657 ; http://n2t.net/addgene:121657 ; RRID:Addgene_121657)
