[The description below was written by a language model from this plasmid's Addgene catalogue record and pLannotate feature annotations shown in this document.]
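Description:
pDEST-APIC-Cas9 is a Gateway destination vector built on the pAPIC backbone for making Drosophila transgenes in which Cas9 is expressed under the control of a user-supplied enhancer. The catalogue lists it as an empty backbone and as a bacterial expression vector, but the annotated features are those of a fly transformation plasmid. It replicates in E. coli from a high-copy ColE1/pUC-type origin and carries ampicillin resistance on the backbone. The Gateway cassette adds chloramphenicol resistance and the ccdB toxin gene, so the unrecombined vector must be grown in a ccdB-tolerant strain. The sequenced record is about 16 kb.

The attR1–CmR–ccdB–attR2 cassette lies immediately upstream of fragments of the Drosophila hsp70Bb promoter, followed by the Streptococcus pyogenes Cas9 coding sequence. An LR reaction replaces the cassette with an enhancer from an entry clone, placing it next to what appears to be a minimal hsp70 promoter, so that Cas9 transcription follows the tissue specificity of that enhancer. Loss of ccdB provides counterselection for recombinant clones. Gypsy insulators flank the enhancer–Cas9 unit, which should shield it from chromosomal position effects and from neighbouring elements. The annotation does not identify the 3′ UTR or polyadenylation region downstream of Cas9.

For germline transformation the plasmid offers two routes: P element 5′ and 3′ ends for transposase-mediated insertion, and a φC31 attB site for site-specific integration into attP landing sites. The mini-white eye-colour marker identifies transformants. The associated publication used enhancer-driven Cas9 lines for tissue-specific CRISPR mutagenesis in Drosophila.
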