Features (pLannotate 1.2.2; 25 found; start..end, strand, type, name):
      1..233     -  misc_feature   P element 3' end: P element 3' end
    245..617     +  CDS            NeoR/KanR (fragment): aminoglycoside phosphotransferase from Tn5; aph(3')-II (or nptII); confers resistance to neomycin, kanamycin, and G418 (Geneticin®)
    631..1016    +  protein_bind   gypsy insulator: chromatin insulator from Drosophila Su(Hw), CP190, and Mod(mdg4)67.2
   1051..1175    +  protein_bind   attR1: mutant version of attR; recombination site for the Gateway® LR reaction LR Clonase™
   1200..1230    +  promoter       lac UV5 promoter: E. coli lac promoter with an "up" mutation
   1254..1283    +  promoter       cat promoter (fragment): promoter of the E. coli cat gene encoding chloramphenicol acetyltransferase
   1284..1943    +  CDS            CmR: chloramphenicol acetyltransferase; cat; confers resistance to chloramphenicol
   2122..2280    +  CDS            ccdA (fragment): CCDA_ECO57 - Also known as H, letA. Experimental evidence at protein level: Swiss-Prot protein existence level 1. Antitoxin component of a type II toxin-antitoxin (TA) system which inhibits the post-segregational killing (PSK) of plasmid-free cells, also referred to as a plasmid addiction system. Binds to and blocks the activity of CcdB; will also remove bound CcdB protein from the CcdB-GyrA complex by forming a CcdA-CcdB complex, a process termed rejuvenation. Functions as a transcriptional corepressor for the ccdAB operon, repression also requires CcdB (By similarity). From Escherichia coli
   2285..2587    +  CDS            ccdB: CCDB_ECOLI - Also known as G, letB, letD. Experimental evidence at protein level: Swiss-Prot protein existence level 1. Toxic component of a type II toxin-antitoxin (TA) system, functioning in plasmid maintainence. Responsible for the post- segregational killing (PSK) of plasmid-free cells, also referred to as a plasmid addiction system. Half-life of over 2 hours. Cell killing by CcdB is accompanied by filamentation, defects in chromosome and plasmid segregation, defects in cell division, formation of anucleate cells, decreased DNA synthesis and plasmid loss. Interferes with the activity of DN
   2631..2755    -  protein_bind   attR2: mutant version of attR; recombination site for the Gateway® LR reaction LR Clonase™
   2777..2811    +  promoter       hsp70 promoter (fragment): Drosophila melanogaster hsp70Bb promoter
   2852..2976    +  promoter       hsp70 promoter (fragment): Drosophila melanogaster hsp70Bb promoter
   3108..7211    +  CDS            cas9: CAS9_STRP1 - Also known as csn1 From Streptococcus pyogenes serotype M1.
   7923..8308    +  protein_bind   gypsy insulator: chromatin insulator from Drosophila Su(Hw), CP190, and Mod(mdg4)67.2
   8309..12428   +  gene           mini-white: white; This modified version of the white gene lacks part of the first intron.
  12439..13024   -  misc_feature   P element 5' end: No description available
  13025..13253   -  CDS            mini-white (fragment): Drosophila white gene eye color pigment; white; This is a modified version of the white gene lacking part of the first intron.
  13259..13847   -  rep_origin     ori: high-copy-number ColE1/pMB1/pBR322/pUC origin of replication
  14018..14878   -  CDS            AmpR: β-lactamase; bla; confers resistance to ampicillin, carbenicillin, and related antibiotics
  14879..14983   -  promoter       AmpR promoter: bla
  15078..15113   +  CDS            rop (fragment): Rop protein, which maintains plasmids at low copy number; rop
  15215..15263   +  misc_feature   bom (fragment): basis of mobility region from pBR322
  15457..15526   -  protein_bind   attB: attB site for the φC31 integrase (Groth et al., 2000) phage φC31 integrase
  15546..15568   +  misc_feature   bom (fragment): basis of mobility region from pBR322
  15567..1       -  gene           mini-white (fragment) (across the origin): white; This modified version of the white gene lacks part of the first intron.
>Addgene plasmid #121657 | pDEST-APIC-Cas9 | addgene full sequence | sequence record 238383 | Addgene NGS Result
CATGATGAAATAACATAAGGTGGTCCCGTCGGCAAGAGACATCCACTTAACGTATGCTTGCAATAAGTGC
GAGTGAAAGGAATAGTATTCTGAGTGTCGTATTGAGTCTGAGTGAGACAGCGATATGATTGTTGATTAAC
CCTTAGCATGTCCGTGGGGTTTGAATTAACTCATAATATTAATTAGACGAAATTATTTTTAAAGTTTTAT
TTTTAATAATTTGCGAGTACGCAAAGCTTCCTAGGTCAAGACCGACCTGTCCGGTGCCCTGAATGAACTG
CAAGACGAGGCAGCGCGGCTATCGTGGCTGGCCACGACGGGCGTTCCTTGCGCAGCTGTGCTCGACGTTG
TCACTGAAGCGGGAAGGGACTGGCTGCTATTGGGCGAAGTGCCGGGGCAGGATCTCCTGTCATCTCACCT
TGCTCCTGCCGAGAAAGTATCCATCATGGCTGATGCAATGCGGCGGCTGCATACGCTTGATCCGGCTACC
TGCCCATTCGACCACCAAGCGAAACATCGCATCGAGCGAGCACGTACTCGGATGGAAGCCGGTCTTGTCG
ATCAGGATGATCTGGACGAAGAGCATCAGGGGCTCGCGCCAGCCGAACTGTTCGCCAAGCTTGGCTGCAT
CACGTAATAAGTGTGCGTTGAATTTATTCGCAAAAACATTGCATATTTTCGGCAAAGTAAAATTTTGTTG
CATACCTTATCAAAAAATAAGTGCTGCATACTTTTTAGAGAAACCAAATAATTTTTTATTGCATACCCGT
TTTTAATAAAATACATTGCATACCCTCTTTTAATAAAAAATATTGCATACTTTGACGAAACAAATTTTCG
TTGCATACCCAATAAAAGATTATTATATTGCATACCCGTTTTTAATAAAATACATTGCATACCCTCTTTT
AATAAAAAATATTGCATACGTTGACGAAACAAATTTTCGTTGCATACCCAATAAAAGATTATTATATTGC
ATACCTTTTCTTGCCATACCATTTAGCCGATCAATTGTGCTCGGCAACAGCATGCTGCAGAAGACTTATC
ACAAGTTTGTACAAAAAAGCTGAACGAGAAACGTAAAATGATATAAATATCAATATATTAAATTAGATTT
TGCATAAAAAACAGACTACATAATACTGTAAAACACAACATATCCAGTCACTATGGCGGCCGCATTAGGC
ACCCCAGGCTTTACACTTTATGCTTCCGGCTCGTATAATGTGTGGATTTTGAGTTAGGATCCGTCGAGAT
TTTCAGGAGCTAAGGAAGCTAAAATGGAGAAAAAAATCACTGGATATACCACCGTTGATATATCCCAATG
GCATCGTAAAGAACATTTTGAGGCATTTCAGTCAGTTGCTCAATGTACCTATAACCAGACCGTTCAGCTG
GATATTACGGCCTTTTTAAAGACCGTAAAGAAAAATAAGCACAAGTTTTATCCGGCCTTTATTCACATTC
TTGCCCGCCTGATGAATGCTCATCCGGAATTCCGTATGGCAATGAAAGACGGTGAGCTGGTGATATGGGA
TAGTGTTCACCCTTGTTACACCGTTTTCCATGAGCAAACTGAAACGTTTTCATCGCTCTGGAGTGAATAC
CACGACGATTTCCGGCAGTTTCTACACATATATTCGCAAGATGTGGCGTGTTACGGTGAAAACCTGGCCT
ATTTCCCTAAAGGGTTTATTGAGAATATGTTTTTCGTCTCAGCCAATCCCTGGGTGAGTTTCACCAGTTT
TGATTTAAACGTGGCCAATATGGACAACTTCTTCGCCCCCGTTTTCACCATGGGCAAATATTATACGCAA
GGCGACAAGGTGCTGATGCCGCTGGCGATTCAGGTTCATCATGCCGTTTGTGATGGCTTCCATGTCGGCA
GAATGCTTAATGAATTACAACAGTACTGCGATGAGTGGCAGGGCGGGGCGTAAACGCGTGGATCCGGCTT
ACTAAAAGCCAGATAACAGTATGCGTATTTGCGCGCTGATTTTTGCGGTATAAGAATATATACTGATATG
TATACCCGAAGTATGTCAAAAAGAGGTATGCTATGAAGCAGCGTATTACAGTGACAGTTGACAGCGACAG
CTATCAGTTGCTCAAGGCATATATGATGTCAATATCTCCGGTCTGGTAAGCACAACCATGCAGAATGAAG
CCCGTCGTCTGCGTGCCGAACGCTGGAAAGCGGAAAATCAGGAAGGGATGGCTGAGGTCGCCCGGTTTAT
TGAAATGAACGGCTCTTTTGCTGACGAGAACAGGGGCTGGTGAAATGCAGTTTAAGGTTTACACCTATAA
AAGAGAGAGCCGTTATCGTCTGTTTGTGGATGTACAGAGTGATATTATTGACACGCCCGGGCGACGGATG
GTGATCCCCCTGGCCAGTGCACGTCTGCTGTCAGATAAAGTCTCCCGTGAACTTTACCCGGTGGTGCATA
TCGGGGATGAAAGCTGGCGCATGATGACCACCGATATGGCCAGTGTGCCGGTCTCCGTTATCGGGGAAGA
AGTGGCTGATCTCAGCCACCGCGAAAATGACATCAAAAACGCCATTAACCTGATGTTCTGGGGAATATAA
ATGTCAGGCTCCCTTATACACAGCCAGTCTGCAGGTCGACCATAGTGACTGGATATGTTGTGTTTTACAG
TATTATGTAGTCTGTTTTTTATGCAAAATCTAATTTAATATATTGATATTTATATCATTTTACGTTTCTC
GTTCAGCTTTCTTGTACAAAGTGGTGATTTGTCAAGGTACCGAGCGCCGGAGTATAAATAGAGGCGCTTC
GTCTACGGAGCTCAGTTGTGAATGAATGTTCGAGCCGAGCAGACGTGCCGCGCGAAAGCTAAGCAAATAA
ACAAGCGCAGCTGAGCAAGCTAAACAATCGTAAAGTGCAAGTTAAAGTGAATCAATTAAAAGTAACCAGC
AACCAAGTAAATCAACTGCAACTACTGAAATCTGCCGGTGAGATTGTACACCCTTCTTAAAGATCCCCTT
CAAAGTCTAAATTCTTCCTTTTCGTTTAGCCACTCGAGAAATCAAAATGGCCCCAAAGAAGAAGCGGAAG
GTCGGTATCCACGGTGTCCCAGCAGCCATGGACAAGAAGTACTCCATTGGGCTCGATATCGGCACAAACA
GCGTCGGCTGGGCCGTCATTACGGACGAGTACAAGGTGCCGAGCAAAAAATTCAAAGTTCTGGGCAATAC
CGATCGCCACAGCATAAAGAAGAACCTCATTGGCGCCCTCCTGTTCGACTCCGGGGAGACGGCCGAAGCC
ACGCGGCTCAAAAGAACAGCACGGCGCAGATATACCCGCAGAAAGAATCGGATCTGCTACCTGCAGGAGA
TCTTTAGTAATGAGATGGCTAAGGTGGATGACTCTTTCTTCCATAGGCTGGAGGAGTCCTTTTTGGTGGA
GGAGGATAAAAAGCACGAGCGCCACCCAATCTTTGGCAATATCGTGGACGAGGTGGCGTACCATGAAAAG
TACCCAACCATATATCATCTGAGGAAGAAGCTTGTAGACAGTACTGATAAGGCTGACTTGCGGTTGATCT
ATCTCGCGCTGGCGCATATGATCAAATTTCGGGGACACTTCCTCATCGAGGGGGACCTGAACCCAGACAA
CAGCGATGTCGACAAACTCTTTATCCAACTGGTTCAGACTTACAATCAGCTTTTCGAAGAGAACCCGATC
AACGCATCCGGAGTTGACGCCAAAGCAATCCTGAGCGCTAGGCTGTCCAAATCCCGGCGGCTCGAAAACC
TCATCGCACAGCTCCCTGGGGAGAAGAAGAACGGCCTGTTTGGTAATCTTATCGCCCTGTCACTCGGGCT
GACCCCCAACTTTAAATCTAACTTCGACCTGGCCGAAGATGCCAAGCTTCAACTGAGCAAAGACACCTAC
GATGATGATCTCGACAATCTGCTGGCCCAGATCGGCGACCAGTACGCAGACCTTTTTTTGGCGGCAAAGA
ACCTGTCAGACGCCATTCTGCTGAGTGATATTCTGCGAGTGAACACGGAGATCACCAAAGCTCCGCTGAG
CGCTAGTATGATCAAGCGCTATGATGAGCACCACCAAGACTTGACTTTGCTGAAGGCCCTTGTCAGACAG
CAACTGCCTGAGAAGTACAAGGAAATTTTCTTCGATCAGTCTAAAAATGGCTACGCCGGATACATTGACG
GCGGAGCAAGCCAGGAGGAATTTTACAAATTTATTAAGCCCATCTTGGAAAAAATGGACGGCACCGAGGA
GCTGCTGGTAAAGCTTAACAGAGAAGATCTGTTGCGCAAACAGCGCACTTTCGACAATGGAAGCATCCCC
CACCAGATTCACCTGGGCGAACTGCACGCTATACTCAGGCGGCAAGAGGATTTCTACCCCTTTTTGAAAG
ATAACAGGGAAAAGATTGAGAAAATCCTCACATTTCGGATACCCTACTATGTAGGCCCCCTCGCCCGGGG
AAATTCCAGATTCGCGTGGATGACTCGCAAATCAGAAGAGACCATCACTCCCTGGAACTTCGAGGAAGTC
GTGGATAAGGGGGCCTCTGCCCAGTCCTTCATCGAAAGGATGACTAACTTTGATAAAAATCTGCCTAACG
AAAAGGTGCTTCCTAAACACTCTCTGCTGTACGAGTACTTCACAGTTTATAACGAGCTCACCAAGGTCAA
ATACGTCACAGAAGGGATGAGAAAGCCAGCATTCCTGTCTGGAGAGCAGAAGAAAGCTATCGTGGACCTC
CTCTTCAAGACGAACCGGAAAGTTACCGTGAAACAGCTCAAAGAAGACTATTTCAAAAAGATTGAATGTT
TCGACTCTGTTGAAATCAGCGGAGTGGAGGATCGCTTCAACGCATCCCTGGGAACGTATCACGATCTCCT
GAAAATCATTAAAGACAAGGACTTCCTGGACAATGAGGAGAACGAGGACATTCTTGAGGACATTGTCCTC
ACCCTTACGTTGTTTGAAGATAGGGAGATGATTGAAGAACGCTTGAAAACTTACGCTCATCTCTTCGACG
ACAAAGTCATGAAACAGCTCAAGAGGCGCCGATATACAGGATGGGGGCGGCTGTCAAGAAAACTGATCAA
TGGGATCCGAGACAAGCAGAGTGGAAAGACAATCCTGGATTTTCTTAAGTCCGATGGATTTGCCAACCGG
AACTTCATGCAGTTGATCCATGATGACTCTCTCACCTTTAAGGAGGACATCCAGAAAGCACAAGTTTCTG
GCCAGGGGGACAGTCTTCACGAGCACATCGCTAATCTTGCAGGTAGCCCAGCTATCAAAAAGGGAATACT
GCAGACCGTTAAGGTCGTGGATGAACTCGTCAAAGTAATGGGAAGGCATAAGCCCGAGAATATCGTTATC
GAGATGGCCCGAGAGAACCAAACTACCCAGAAGGGACAGAAGAACAGTAGGGAAAGGATGAAGAGGATTG
AAGAGGGTATAAAAGAACTGGGGTCCCAAATCCTTAAGGAACACCCAGTTGAAAACACCCAGCTTCAGAA
TGAGAAGCTCTACCTGTACTACCTGCAGAACGGCAGGGACATGTACGTGGATCAGGAACTGGACATCAAT
CGGCTCTCCGACTACGACGTGGATCATATCGTGCCCCAGTCTTTTCTCAAAGATGATTCTATTGATAATA
AAGTGTTGACAAGATCCGATAAAAATAGAGGGAAGAGTGATAACGTCCCCTCAGAAGAAGTTGTCAAGAA
AATGAAAAATTATTGGCGGCAGCTGCTGAACGCCAAACTGATCACACAACGGAAGTTCGATAATCTGACT
AAGGCTGAACGAGGTGGCCTGTCTGAGTTGGATAAAGCAGGCTTCATCAAAAGGCAGCTTGTTGAGACAC
GCCAGATCACCAAGCACGTGGCCCAAATTCTCGATTCACGCATGAACACCAAGTACGATGAAAATGACAA
ACTGATTCGAGAGGTGAAAGTTATTACTCTGAAGTCTAAGCTGGTCTCAGATTTCAGAAAGGACTTTCAG
TTTTATAAGGTGAGAGAGATCAACAATTACCACCATGCGCATGATGCCTACCTGAATGCAGTGGTAGGCA
CTGCACTTATCAAAAAATATCCCAAGCTTGAATCTGAATTTGTTTACGGAGACTATAAAGTGTACGATGT
TAGGAAAATGATCGCAAAGTCTGAGCAGGAAATAGGCAAGGCCACCGCTAAGTACTTCTTTTACAGCAAT
ATTATGAATTTTTTCAAGACCGAGATTACACTGGCCAATGGAGAGATTCGGAAGCGACCACTTATCGAAA
CAAACGGAGAAACAGGAGAAATCGTGTGGGACAAGGGTAGGGATTTCGCGACAGTCCGGAAGGTCCTGTC
CATGCCGCAGGTGAACATCGTTAAAAAGACCGAAGTACAGACCGGAGGCTTCTCCAAGGAAAGTATCCTC
CCGAAAAGGAACAGCGACAAGCTGATCGCACGCAAAAAAGATTGGGACCCCAAGAAATACGGCGGATTCG
ATTCTCCTACAGTCGCTTACAGTGTACTGGTTGTGGCCAAAGTGGAGAAAGGGAAGTCTAAAAAACTCAA
AAGCGTCAAGGAACTGCTGGGCATCACAATCATGGAGCGATCAAGCTTCGAAAAAAACCCCATCGACTTT
CTCGAGGCGAAAGGATATAAAGAGGTCAAAAAAGACCTCATCATTAAGCTTCCCAAGTACTCTCTCTTTG
AGCTTGAAAACGGCCGGAAACGAATGCTCGCTAGTGCGGGCGAGCTGCAGAAAGGTAACGAGCTGGCACT
GCCCTCTAAATACGTTAATTTCTTGTATCTGGCCAGCCACTATGAAAAGCTCAAAGGGTCTCCCGAAGAT
AATGAGCAGAAGCAGCTGTTCGTGGAACAACACAAACACTACCTTGATGAGATCATCGAGCAAATAAGCG
AATTCTCCAAAAGAGTGATCCTCGCCGACGCTAACCTCGATAAGGTGCTTTCTGCTTACAATAAGCACAG
GGATAAGCCCATCAGGGAGCAGGCAGAAAACATTATCCACTTGTTTACTCTGACCAACTTGGGCGCGCCT
GCAGCCTTCAAGTACTTCGACACCACCATAGACAGAAAGCGGTACACCTCTACAAAGGAGGTCCTGGACG
CCACACTGATTCATCAGTCAATTACGGGGCTCTATGAAACAAGAATCGACCTCTCTCAGCTCGGTGGAGA
CAAGCGTCCTGCTGCTACTAAGAAAGCTGGTCAAGCTAAGAAAAAGAAATAATTAATTAACTAAGCCAGT
CGGCAATCGGACGCCTTCGAAACATGCAACACTAATGTTTAATTCAGATTTCAGCAGAGACAAGCTAAAA
CACCGACGAGTTGTAATCATTTCTGTGCGCCAGCATATATTTCTTATATACAACGTAATACATAATTATG
TAATTCTAGCATCTCCCCAACACTCACATACAAACAAACAAAAAATACAAACACACAAAACGTATTTACC
CGCACGCATCCTTGGCGAGGTTGAGTATGAAACAAAAACAAAACTTAATTTAGAGCAAAGTAATTACACG
AATAAATTTAATAAAAAAAAACTATAATAAAAACGCCAATCATGTTATTTCCAAAAAAAAAAAAAAAAAA
AAANCTAGACGAGATGTTTGCGCTTGTGTCGATGAATGTAAAGAATTGCAACTACATAGATGGTAATTAA
TTTCAGCTGTAAGAAGTACAAGTTTTTCATAATTGTGAGAAAAGTGCAGTAGTATCGCTTAAAGTTCAGT
TTTAATCAGGGCATTTAGCAGCTCGAACCCAATGTATTTGTAAGCCCAATAAACGTGTAAATGCCTAGAG
CAAAATATCACAACTGTAGCTTTTCATCCGAAAGATAATAATGAATAGACTGACCTGACGTTTTTCAAAA
TGCGTAACTAGTCACGTAATAAGTGTGCGTTGAATTTATTCGCAAAAACATTGCATATTTTCGGCAAAGT
AAAATTTTGTTGCATACCTTATCAAAAAATAAGTGCTGCATACTTTTTAGAGAAACCAAATAATTTTTTA
TTGCATACCCGTTTTTAATAAAATACATTGCATACCCTCTTTTAATAAAAAATATTGCATACTTTGACGA
AACAAATTTTCGTTGCATACCCAATAAAAGATTATTATATTGCATACCCGTTTTTAATAAAATACATTGC
ATACCCTCTTTTAATAAAAAATATTGCATACGTTGACGAAACAAATTTTCGTTGCATACCCAATAAAAGA
TTATTATATTGCATACCTTTTCTTGCCATACCATTTAGCCGATCAATTCTAGTATGTATGTAAGTTAATA
AAACCCATTTTTGCGGAAAGTAGATAAAAAAAACATTTTTTTTTTTTACTGCACTGGATATCATTGAACT
TATCTGATCAGTTTTAAATTTACTTCGATCCAAGGGTATTTGATGTACCAGGTTCTTTCGATTACCTCTC
ACTCAAAATGACATTCCACTCAAAGTCAGCGCTGTTTGCCTCCTTCTCTGTCCACAGAAATATCGCCGTC
TCTTTCGCCGCTGCGTCCGCTATCTCTTTCGCCACCGTTTGTAGCGTTACGTAGCGTCAATGTCCGCCTT
CAGTTGCATTTTGTCAGCGGTTTCGTGACGAAGCTCCAAGCGGTTTACGCCATCAATTAAACACAAAGTG
CTGTGCCAAAACTCCTCTCGCTTCTTATTTTTGTTTGTTTTTTGAGTGATTGGGGTGGTGATTGGTTTTG
GGTGGGTAAGCAGGGGAAAGTGTGAAAAATCCCGGCAATGGGCCAAGAGGATCAGGAGCTATTAATTCGC
GGAGGCAGCAAACACCCATCTGCCGAGCATCTGAACAATGTGAGTAGTACATGTGCATACATCTTAAGTT
CACTTGATCTATAGGAACTGCGATTGCAACATCAAATTGTCTGCGGCGTGAGAACTGCGACCCACAAAAA
TCCCAAACCGCAATTGCACAAACAAATAGTGACACGAAACAGATTATTCTGGTAGCTGTTCTCGCTATAT
AAGACAATTTTTGAGATCATATCATGATCAAGACATCTAAAGGCATTCATTTTCGACTATATTCTTTTTT
ACAAAAAATATAACAACCAGATATTTTAAGCTGATCCTAGATGCACAAAAAATAAATAAAAGTATAAACC
TACTTCGTAGGATACTTCGGGGTACTTTTTGTTCGGGGTTAGATGAGCATAACGCTTGTAGTTGATATTT
GAGATCCCCTATCATTGCAGGGTGACAGCGGAGCGGCTTCGCAGAGCTGCATTAACCAGGGCTTCGGGCA
GGCCAAAAACTACGGCACGCTCCGGCCACCCAGTCCGCCGGAGGACTCCGGTTCAGGGAGCGGCCAACTA
GCCGAGAACCTCACCTATGCCTGGCACAATATGGACATCTTTGGGGCGGTCAATCAGCCGGGCTCCGGAT
GGCGGCAGCTGGTCAACCGGACACGCGGACTATTCTGCAACGAGCGACACATACCGGCGCCCAGGAAACA
TTTGCTCAAGAACGGTGAGTTTCTATTCGCAGTCGGCTGATCTGTGTGAAATCTTAATAAAGGGTCCAAT
TACCAATTTGAAACTCAGTTTGCGGCGTGGCCTATCCGGGCGAACTTTTGGCCGTGATGGGCAGTTCCGG
TGCCGGAAAGACGACCCTGCTGAATGCCCTTGCCTTTCGATCGCCGCAGGGCATCCAAGTATCGCCATCC
GGGATGCGACTGCTCAATGGCCAACCTGTGGACGCCAAGGAGATGCAGGCCAGGTGCGCCTATGTCCAGC
AGGATGACCTCTTTATCGGCTCCCTAACGGCCAGGGAACACCTGATTTTCCAAGCCATGGTGCGGATGCC
ACGACATCTGACCTATCGGCAGCGAGTGGCCCGCGTGGATCAGGTGATCCAGGAGCTTTCGCTCAGCAAA
TGTCAGCACACGATCATCGGTGTGCCCGGCAGGGTGAAAGGTCTGTCCGGCGGAGAAAGGAAGCGTCTGG
CATTCGCCTCCGAGGCTCTAACCGATCCGCCGCTTCTGATCTGCGATGAGCCCACCTCCGGACTGGACTC
CTTTACCGCCCACAGCGTCGTCCAGGTGCTGAAGAAGCTGTCGCAGAAGGGCAAGACCGTCATCCTGACC
ATTCATCAGCCGTCTTCCGAGCTGTTTGAGCTCTTTGACAAGATCCTTCTGATGGCCGAGGGCAGGGTAG
CTTTCTTGGGCACTCCCAGCGAAGCCGTCGACTTCTTTTCCTAGTGAGTTCGATGTGTTTATTAAGGGTA
TCTAGTATTACATAACATCTCAACTCCTATCCAGCGTGGGTGCCCAGTGTCCTACCAACTACAATCCGGC
GGACTTTTACGTACAGGTGTTGGCCGTTGTGCCCGGACGGGAGATCGAGTCCCGTGATCGGATCGCCAAG
ATATGCGACAATTTTGCCATTAGCAAAGTAGCCCGGGATATGGAGCAGTTGTTGGCCACCAAAAATCTGG
AGAAGCCACTGGAGCAGCCGGAGAATGGGTACACCTACAAGGCCACCTGGTTCATGCAGTTCCGGGCGGT
CCTGTGGCGATCCTGGCTGTCGGTGCTCAAGGAACCACTCCTCGTAAAAGTGCGACTTATTCAGACAACG
GTGAGTGGTTCCAGTGGAAACAAATGATATAACGCTTACAATTCTTGGAAACAAATTCGCTAGATTTTAG
ATAGAATTGCCTGATTCCACACCCTTCTTAGTTTTTTTCAATGAGATGTATAGTTTATAGTTTTGCAGAA
GATAAATAAATTTCATTTAACTCGCGAATATTAATGAGATGCGAGTAACATTTTAATTTGCAGATGGTTG
CCATCTTGATTGGCCTCATCTTTTTGGGCCAACAACTCACGCAAGTGGGTGTGATGAATATCAACGGAGC
CATCTTCCTCTTCCTGACCAACATGACCTTTCAAAACGTCTTTGCCACGATAAATGTAAGTCATGTTTAG
AATACATTTGCATTTCAATAATTTACTAACTTTCTAATGAATCGATTCGATTTAGGTGTTCACCTCAGAG
CTGCCAGTTTTTATGAGGGAGGCCCGAAGTCGACTTTATCGCTGTGACACATACTTTCTGGGCAAAACGA
TTGCCGAATTGCCGCTTTTTCTCACAGTGCCACTGGTCTTCACGGCGATTGCCTATCCGATGATCGGACT
GCGGGCCGGAGTGCTGCACTTCTTCAACTGCCTGGCGCTGGTCACTCTGGTGGCCAATGTGTCAACGTCC
TTCGGATATCTAATATCCTGCGCCAGCTCCTCGACCTCGATGGCGCTGTCTGTGGGTCCGCCGGTTATCA
TACCATTCCTGCTCTTTGGCGGCTTCTTCTTGAACTCGGGCTCGGTGCCAGTATACCTCAAATGGTTGTC
GTACCTCTCATGGTTCCGTTACGCCAACGAGGGTCTGCTGATTAACCAATGGGCGGACGTGGAGCCGGGC
GAAATTAGCTGCACATCGTCGAACACCACGTGCCCCAGTTCGGGCAAGGTCATCCTGGAGACGCTTAACT
TCTCCGCCGCCGATCTGCCGCTGGACTACGTGGGTCTGGCCATTCTCATCGTGAGCTTCCGGGTGCTCGC
ATATCTGGCTCTAAGACTTCGGGCCCGACGCAAGGAGTAGCCGACATATATCCGAAATAACTGCTTGTTT
TTTTTTTTTACCATTATTACCATCGTGTTTACTGTTTATTGCCCCCTCAAAAAGCTAATGTAATTATATT
TGTGCCAATAAAAACAAGATATGACCTATAGAATACAAGTATTTCCCCTTCGAACATCCCCACAAGTAGA
CTTTGGATTTGTCTTCTAACCAAAAGACTTACACACCTGCATACCTTACATCAAAAACTCGTTTATCGCT
ACATAAAACACCGGGATATATTTTTTATATACATACTTTTCAAATCGCGCGCCCTCTTCATAATTCACCT
CCACCACACCACGTTTCGTAGTTGCTCTTTCGCTGTCTCCCACCCGCTCTCCGCAACACATTCACCTTTT
GTTCGACGACCTTGGAGCGACTGTCGTTAGTTCCGCGCGATTCGGTTCGCTCAAATGGTTCCGAGTGGTT
CATTTCGTCTCAATAGAAATTAGTAATAAATATTTGTATGTACAATTTATTTGCTCCAATATATTTGTAT
ATATTTCCCTCACAGCTATATTTATTCTAATTTAATATTATGACTTTTTAAGGTAATTTTTTGTGACCTG
TTCGGAGTGATTAGCGTTACAATTTGAACTGAAAGTGACATCCAGTGTTTGTTCCTTGTGTAGATGCATC
TCAAAAAAATGGTGGGCATAATAGTGTTGTTTATATATATCAAAAATAACAACTATAATAATAAGAATAC
ATTTAATTTAGAAAATGCTTGGATTTCACTGGAACTAGAATTAATTCGGCTGCTGCTCTAAACGACGCAT
TTCGTACTCCAAAGTACGAATTTTTTCCCTCAAGCTCTTATTTTCATTAAACAATGAACAGGACCTAACG
CACAGTCACGTTATTGTTTACATAAATGATTTTTTTTACTATTCAAACTTACTCTGTTTGTGTACTCCCA
CTGGTATAGCCTTCTTTTATCTTTTCTGGTTCAGGCTCTATCACTTTACTAGGTACGGCATCTGCGTTGA
GTCGCCTCCTTTTAAATGTCTGACCTTTTGCAGGTGCAGCCTTCCACTGCGAATCATTAAAGTGGGTATC
ACAAATTTGGGAGTTTTCACCAAGGCTGCACCCAAGGCTCTGCTCCCACAATTTTCTCTTAATAGCACAC
TTCGGCACGTGAATTAATTTTACTCCAGTCACAGCTTTGCAGCAAAATTTGCAATATTTCATTTTTTTTT
ATTCCACGTAAGGGTTAATGTTTTCAAAAAAAAATTCGTCCGCACACAACCTTTCCTCTCAACAAGCAAA
CGTGCACTGAATTTAAGTGTATACTTCGGTAAGCTTCGGCTATCGACGGGACCACCTTATGTTATTTCAT
CATGGGCCAGACCCACGTAGTCCAGCGGCAGATCGGCGGCGGAGAAGTTAAGCGTCTCCAGGATGACCTT
GCCCGAACTGGGGCACGTGGTGTTCGACGATGTGCAGCTAATTTCGCCCGGCTCCACGTCCGCCCATTGG
TTAATCAGCAGACCCTCGTTGGCGTAACGGAACCATGAGAGGTACGACAACCATTTGAGGTATACTGGCA
CCGAGCCCGAGTTCAAGAAGAAGGCGTTTTTCCATAGGCTCCGCCCCCCTGACGAGCATCACAAAAATCG
ACGCTCAAGTCAGAGGTGGCGAAACCCGACAGGACTATAAAGATACCAGGCGTTTCCCCCTGGAAGCTCC
CTCGTGCGCTCTCCTGTTCCGACCCTGCCGCTTACCGGATACCTGTCCGCCTTTCTCCCTTCGGGAAGCG
TGGCGCTTTCTCATAGCTCACGCTGTAGGTATCTCAGTTCGGTGTAGGTCGTTCGCTCCAAGCTGGGCTG
TGTGCACGAACCCCCCGTTCAGCCCGACCGCTGCGCCTTATCCGGTAACTATCGTCTTGAGTCCAACCCG
GTAAGACACGACTTATCGCCACTGGCAGCAGCCACTGGTAACAGGATTAGCAGAGCGAGGTATGTAGGCG
GTGCTACAGAGTTCTTGAAGTGGTGGCCTAACTACGGCTACACTAGAAGAACAGTATTTGGTATCTGCGC
TCTGCTGAAGCCAGTTACCTTCGGAAAAAGAGTTGGTAGCTCTTGATCCGGCAAACAAACCACCGCTGGT
AGCGGTGGTTTTTTTGTTTGCAAGCAGCAGATTACGCGCAGAAAAAAAGGATCTCAAGAAGATCCTTTGA
TCTTTTCTACGGGGTCTGACGCTCAGTGGAACGAAAACTCACGTTAAGGGATTTTGGTCATGAGATTATC
AAAAAGGATCTTCACCTAGATCCTTTTAAATTAAAAATGAAGTTTTAAATCAATCTAAAGTATATATGAG
TAAACTTGGTCTGACAGTTACCAATGCTTAATCAGTGAGGCACCTATCTCAGCGATCTGTCTATTTCGTT
CATCCATAGTTGCCTGACTCCCCGTCGTGTAGATAACTACGATACGGGAGGGCTTACCATCTGGCCCCAG
TGCTGCAATGATACCGCGAGACCCACGCTCACCGGCTCCAGATTTATCAGCAATAAACCAGCCAGCCGGA
AGGGCCGAGCGCAGAAGTGGTCCTGCAACTTTATCCGCCTCCATCCAGTCTATTAATTGTTGCCGGGAAG
CTAGAGTAAGTAGTTCGCCAGTTAATAGTTTGCGCAACGTTGTTGCCATTGCTACAGGCATCGTGGTGTC
ACGCTCGTCGTTTGGTATGGCTTCATTCAGCTCCGGTTCCCAACGATCAAGGCGAGTTACATGATCCCCC
ATGTTGTGCAAAAAAGCGGTTAGCTCCTTCGGTCCTCCGATCGTTGTCAGAAGTAAGTTGGCCGCAGTGT
TATCACTCATGGTTATGGCAGCACTGCATAATTCTCTTACTGTCATGCCATCCGTAAGATGCTTTTCTGT
GACTGGTGAGTACTCAACCAAGTCATTCTGAGAATAGTGTATGCGGCGACCGAGTTGCTCTTGCCCGGCG
TCAATACGGGATAATACCGCGCCACATAGCAGAACTTTAAAAGTGCTCATCATTGGAAAACGTTCTTCGG
GGCGAAAACTCTCAAGGATCTTACCGCTGTTGAGATCCAGTTCGATGTAACCCACTCGTGCACCCAACTG
ATCTTCAGCATCTTTTACTTTCACCAGCGTTTCTGGGTGAGCAAAAACAGGAAGGCAAAATGCCGCAAAA
AAGGGAATAAGGGCGACACGGAAATGTTGAATACTCATACTCTTCCTTTTTCAATATTATTGAAGCATTT
ATCAGGGTTATTGTCTCATGAGCGGATACATATTTGAATGTATTTAGAAAAATAAACAAATAGGGGTTCC
GCGCACATTTCCCCGAAAAGTGCCACCTGACGTCTAAGAAACCATTATTATCATGACATTAACCTATAAA
AATAGGCGTATCACGAGGCCCTTTCGTCTCGCGCGTTTCGGTGATGACGGTGAAAACCTCTGACACATGC
AGCTCCCGGAGACGGTCACAGCTTGTCTGTAAGCGGATGCCGGGAGCAGACAAGCCCGTCAGGGCGCGTC
AGCGGGTGTTGGCGGGTGTCGGGGCTGGCTTAACTATGCGGCATCAGAGCAGATTGTACTGAGAGTGCAC
CATTCGACATGCCCGCCGTGACCGTCGAGAACCCGCTGACGCTGCCCCGCGTATCCGCACCCGCCGACGC
CGTCGCACGTCCCGTGCTCACCGTGACCACCGCGCCCAGCGGTTTCGAGGGCGAGGGCTTCCCGGTGCGC
CGCGCGTTCGCCGGGATCAACTACCGCCACCTCGACCCGTTCATCATGATGGACCAGATGGGTGAGGTGG
AGTACGCGCCCGGGGAGCCCAAGGGCACGCCCTGGCACCCGCACCGCGGCTTCGAGACCGTGACCTACAT
CGTCGATATGCGGTGTGAAATACCGCACCGAATCGCGCGGAACTAACGACAGTCGCTCCAAGGTCGTCGA
ACAAAAGGTGAATGTGTTGCGGAGAGCGGGTGGGAGACAGCGAAAGAGCAACTACGAAACGTGGTGTGGT
GGAGGTGAATTATGAAGAGGGCGCGCGATTTGAAAAGTATGTATATAAAAAATATATCCCGGTGTTTTAT
GTAGCGATAAACGAGTTTTTGATGTAAGGTATGCAGGTGTGTAAGTCTTTTGGTTAGAAGACAAATCCAA
AGTCTACTTGTGGGGATGTTCGAAGGGGAAATACTTGTATTCTATAGGTCATATCTTGTTTTTATTGGCA
CAAATATAATTACATTAGCTTTTTGAGGGGGCAATAAACAGTAAACACGATGGTAATAATGGTAAAAAAA
AAAAACAAGCAGTTATTTCGGATATATGTCGGCTACTCCTTGCGTCGGGCCCGAAGTCTTAGAGCCAGAT
ATGCGAGCACCCGGAAGCTCACGATGAGAATGGCCAGAC
